LOCUS       Exported 7171 bp ds-DNA circular SYN 12-MAY-2021
DEFINITION  Empty vector, integration at amyE, ampr, cmr.
ACCESSION   .
VERSION     .
KEYWORDS    pBS1C
SOURCE      synthetic DNA construct
  ORGANISM  synthetic DNA construct
REFERENCE   1 (bases 1 to 7171)
  AUTHORS   Radeck J, Kraft K, Bartels J, Cikovic T, Durr F, Emenegger J,
            Kelterborn S, Sauer C, Fritz G, Gebhard S, Mascher T
  TITLE     The Bacillus BioBrick Box: generation and evaluation of essential
            genetic building blocks for standardized work with Bacillus
            subtilis.
  JOURNAL   J Biol Eng. 2013 Dec 2;7(1):29. doi: 10.1186/1754-1611-7-29.
  PUBMED    24295448
REFERENCE   2 (bases 1 to 7171)
  AUTHORS   .
  TITLE     Direct Submission
  JOURNAL   Exported May 12, 2021 from SnapGene Server 1.1.58
            http://www.snapgene.com
FEATURES             Location/Qualifiers
     source          1..7171
                     /organism="synthetic DNA construct"
                     /mol_type="other DNA"
     primer_bind     complement(1149..1168)
                     /label=pBRrevBam
                     /note="pBR322 vectors, tet region, downstream of BamHI,
                     reverse primer"
     rep_origin      complement(3583..4171)
                     /direction=LEFT
                     /label=ori
                     /note="high-copy-number ColE1/pMB1/pBR322/pUC origin of
                     replication"
     primer_bind     complement(3663..3682)
                     /label=pBR322ori-F
                     /note="pBR322 origin, forward primer"
     CDS             complement(4342..5202)
                     /codon_start=1
                     /gene="bla"
                     /product="beta-lactamase"
                     /label=AmpR
                     /note="confers resistance to ampicillin, carbenicillin, and
                     related antibiotics"
                     /translation="MSIQHFRVALIPFFAAFCLPVFAHPETLVKVKDAEDQLGARVGYI
                     ELDLNSGKILESFRPEERFPMMSTFKVLLCGAVLSRVDAGQEQLGRRIHYSQNDLVEYS
                     PVTEKHLTDGMTVRELCSAAITMSDNTAANLLLTTIGGPKELTAFLHNMGDHVTRLDRW
                     EPELNEAIPNDERDTTMPAAMATTLRKLLTGELLTLASRQQLIDWMEADKVAGPLLRSA
                     LPAGWFIADKSGAGERGSRGIIAALGPDGKPSRIVVIYTTGSQATMDERNRQIAEIGAS
                     LIKHW"
     primer_bind     4965..4984
                     /label=Amp-R
                     /note="Ampicillin resistance gene, reverse primer"
     promoter        complement(5203..5307)
                     /gene="bla"
                     /label=AmpR promoter
     primer_bind     5375..5393
                     /label=pBRforEco
                     /note="pBR322 vectors, upsteam of EcoRI site, forward
                     primer"
     misc_feature    6065..6086
                     /label=BioBrick prefix
                     /note="BioBrick prefix for parts that do not start with
                     ""ATG"""
     protein_bind    6187..6208
                     /label=CAP binding site
                     /bound_moiety="E. coli catabolite activator protein"
                     /note="CAP binding activates transcription in the presence
                     of cAMP."
     promoter        6223..6253
                     /label=lac promoter
                     /note="promoter for the E. coli lac operon"
     protein_bind    6261..6277
                     /label=lac operator
                     /bound_moiety="lac repressor encoded by lacI"
                     /note="The lac repressor binds to the lac operator to
                     inhibit transcription in E. coli. This inhibition can be
                     relieved by adding lactose or
                     isopropyl-beta-D-thiogalactopyranoside (IPTG)."
     RBS             6295..6306
                     /note="strong bacterial ribosome binding site (Elowitz and
                     Leibler, 2000)"
     CDS             6313..6990
                     /codon_start=1
                     /product="monomeric derivative of DsRed (Campbell et al.,
                     2002)"
                     /label=mRFP1
                     /translation="MASSEDVIKEFMRFKVRMEGSVNGHEFEIEGEGEGRPYEGTQTAK
                     LKVTKGGPLPFAWDILSPQFQYGSKAYVKHPADIPDYLKLSFPEGFKWERVMNFEDGGV
                     VTVTQDSSLQDGEFIYKVKLRGTNFPSDGPVMQKKTMGWEASTERMYPEDGALKGEIKM
                     RLKLKDGGHYDAEVKTTYMAKKPVQLPGAYKTDIKLDITSHNEDYTIVEQYERAEGRHS
                     TGA"
     terminator      7035..7106
                     /label=rrnB T1 terminator
                     /note="transcription terminator T1 from the E. coli rrnB
                     gene"
     terminator      7122..7149
                     /label=T7Te terminator
                     /note="phage T7 early transcription terminator"
     misc_feature    7156..5
                     /label=BioBrick suffix
                     /note="universal suffix for all parts"
ORIGIN
        1 tgcagtccgg caaaaaaggg caaggtgtca attctcatgt ttgacagctt atcatcggca
       61 atagttaccc ttattatcaa gataagaaag aaaaggattt ttcgctacgc tcaaatcctt
      121 taaaaaaaca caaaagacca cattttttaa tgtggtcttt attcttcaac taaagcaccc
      181 attagttcaa caaacgaaaa ttggataaag tgggatattt ttaaaatata tatttatgtt
      241 acagtaatat tgacttttaa aaaaggattg attctaatga agaaagcaga caagtaagcc
      301 tcctaaattc actttagata aaaatttagg aggcatatca aatgaacttt aataaaattg
      361 atttagacaa ttggaagaga aaagagatat ttaatcatta tttgaaccaa caaacgactt
      421 ttagtataac cacagaaatt gatattagtg ttttataccg aaacataaaa caagaaggat
      481 ataaatttta ccctgcattt attttcttag tgacaagggt gataaactca aatacagctt
      541 ttagaactgg ttacaatagc gacggagagt taggttattg ggataagtta gagccacttt
      601 atacaatttt tgatggtgta tctaaaacat tctctggtat ttggactcct gtaaagaatg
      661 acttcaaaga gttttatgat ttataccttt ctgatgtaga gaaatataat ggttcgggga
      721 aattgtttcc caaaacacct atacctgaaa atgctttttc tctttctatt attccatgga
      781 cttcatttac tgggtttaac ttaaatatca ataataatag taattacctt ctacccatta
      841 ttacagcagg aaaattcatt aataaaggta attcaatata tttaccgcta tctttacagg
      901 tacatcattc tgtttgtgat ggttatcatg caggattgtt tatgaactct attcaggaat
      961 tgtcagatag gcctaatgac tggcttttat aatatgagat aatgccgact gtacttttta
     1021 cagtcggttt tctaatgtca ctaacctgcc ccgttagttg aagaaggttt ttatattaca
     1081 gctccagatc ctctacgccg gacgcatcgt ggccggcatc accggcgcca caggtgcggt
     1141 tgctggcgcc tatatcgccg acatcaccga tggggaagat cgggctcgcc acttcgggct
     1201 catgagcgct tgtttcggcg tgggtatggt ggcaggcccc gtggccgggg gactgttggg
     1261 cgccatctcc ttgcatgcac cattccttgc ggcggcggtg ctcaacggcc tcaacctact
     1321 actgggctgc ttcctaatgc aggagtcgca taagggagag cgtcgacatg gatgagcgat
     1381 gatgatatcc gtttaggctg ggcggtgata gcttctcgtt caggcagtac gcctcttttc
     1441 ttttccagac ctgagggagg cggaaatggt gtgaggttcc cggggaaaag ccaaataggc
     1501 gatcgcggga gtgctttatt tgaagatcag gctatcactg cggtcaatag atttcacaat
     1561 gtgatggctg gacagcctga ggaactctcg aacccgaatg gaaacaacca gatatttatg
     1621 aatcagcgcg gctcacatgg cgttgtgctg gcaaatgcag gttcatcctc tgtctctatc
     1681 aatacggcaa caaaattgcc tgatggcagg tatgacaata aagctggagc gggttcattt
     1741 caagtgaacg atggtaaact gacaggcacg atcaatgcca ggtctgtagc tgtgctttat
     1801 cctgatgata ttgcaaaagc gcctcatgtt ttccttgaga attacaaaac aggtgtaaca
     1861 cattctttca atgatcaact gacgattacc ttgcgtgcag atgcgaatac aacaaaagcc
     1921 gtttatcaaa tcaataatgg accagagacg gcgtttaagg atggagatca attcacaatc
     1981 ggaaaaggag atccatttgg caaaacatac accatcatgt taaaaggaac gaacagtgat
     2041 ggtgtaacga ggaccgagaa atacagtttt gttaaaagag atccagcgtc ggccaaaacc
     2101 atcggctatc aaaatccgaa tcattggagc caggtaaatg cttatatcta taaacatgat
     2161 gggagccgag taattgaatt gaccggatct tggcctggaa aaccaatgac taaaaatgca
     2221 gacggaattt acacgctgac gctgcctgcg gacacggata caaccaacgc aaaagtgatt
     2281 tttaataatg gcagcgccca agtgcccggt cagaatcagc ctggctttga ttacgtgcta
     2341 aatggtttat ataatgactc gggcttaagc ggttctcttc cccattgagg gcaaggctag
     2401 acgggactta ccgaaagaaa ccatcaatga tggtttcttt tttgttcata aatcagacaa
     2461 aacttttctc ttgcaaaagt ttgtgaagtg ttgcacaata taaatgtgaa atacttcaca
     2521 aacaaaaaga catcaaagag aaacataccc tgcaaggatg ctgatattgt ctgcatttgc
     2581 gccggagcaa accaaaaacc tggtgagaca cgccttgaat tagtagaaaa gaacttgaag
     2641 attttcaaag gcatcgttag tgaagtcatg gcgagcggat ttgacggcat tttcttagtc
     2701 gcgacgcgag gctggatggc cttccccatt atgattcttc tcgcttccgg cggcatcggg
     2761 atgcccgcgt tgcaggccat gctgtccagg caggtagatg acgaccatca gggacagctt
     2821 caaggatcgc tcgcggctct taccagccta acttcgatca ctggaccgct gatcgtcacg
     2881 gcgatttatg ccgcctcggc gagcacatgg aacgggttgg catggattgt aggcgccgcc
     2941 ctataccttg tctgcctccc cgcgttgcgt cgcggtgcat ggagccgggc cacctactga
     3001 agtggatttc tttaagagct cctttaactt cctcaccagt agttgtatcg gtaccataag
     3061 tagaagcagc aacccaagta gctttaccag catccggttc aaccagcata gtaagaatct
     3121 tactggacat cggcagttct tcgaacagtg cgccaactac cagctctttc tccagaatgg
     3181 gctatacctc ttttacctaa agagcatgta actttactgg atatagctag aaaaggctat
     3241 cggggagagt gtgatgataa gtgggaagga ctatattcaa aggtgaaagc actcgttaag
     3301 tatatgaaaa attctataga aacttctctc aattaggcta attttattgc aataacaggt
     3361 gcttactttt ctggagttct ttagcaaatt tttttattag ctgaacttag tattagtggc
     3421 catactcctc caatccaaag ctatttagaa agattactat atcctcaaac aggcggtaac
     3481 cggcctcttc atcgggaatg cgcgcgacct tcagcatcgc cggcatgtcc ccctggcgga
     3541 cgggaagtat ccagctcgag gtcgggccgc gttgctggcg tttttccata ggctccgccc
     3601 ccctgacgag catcacaaaa atcgacgctc aagtcagagg tggcgaaacc cgacaggact
     3661 ataaagatac caggcgtttc cccctggaag ctccctcgtg cgctctcctg ttccgaccct
     3721 gccgcttacc ggatacctgt ccgcctttct cccttcggga agcgtggcgc tttctcatag
     3781 ctcacgctgt aggtatctca gttcggtgta ggtcgttcgc tccaagctgg gctgtgtgca
     3841 cgaacccccc gttcagcccg accgctgcgc cttatccggt aactatcgtc ttgagtccaa
     3901 cccggtaaga cacgacttat cgccactggc agcagccact ggtaacagga ttagcagagc
     3961 gaggtatgta ggcggtgcta cagagttctt gaagtggtgg cctaactacg gctacactag
     4021 aaggacagta tttggtatct gcgctctgct gaagccagtt accttcggaa aaagagttga
     4081 tagctcttga tccggcaaac aaaccaccgc tggtagcggt ggtttttttg tttgcaagca
     4141 gcagattacg cgcagaaaaa aaggatctca agaagatcct ttgatctttt ctacggggtc
     4201 tgacgctcag tggaacgaaa actcacgtta agggattttg gtcatgagat tatcaaaaag
     4261 gatcttcacc tagatccttt taaattaaaa atgaagtttt aaatcaatct aaagtatata
     4321 tgagtaaact tggtctgaca gttaccaatg cttaatcagt gaggcaccta tctcagcgat
     4381 ctgtctattt cgttcatcca tagttgcctg actccccgtc gtgtagataa ctacgatacg
     4441 ggagggctta ccatctggcc ccagtgctgc aatgataccg cgagacccac gctcaccggc
     4501 tccagattta tcagcaataa accagccagc cggaagggcc gagcgcagaa gtggtcctgc
     4561 aactttatcc gcctccatcc agtctattaa ttgttgccgg gaagctagag taagtagttc
     4621 gccagttaat agtttgcgca acgttgttgc cattgctgcc ggcatcgtgg tgtcacgctc
     4681 gtcgtttggt atggcttcat tcagctccgg ttcccaacga tcaaggcgag ttacatgatc
     4741 ccccatgttg tgcaaaaaag cggttagctc cttcggtcct ccgatcgttg tcagaagtaa
     4801 gttggccgca gtgttatcac tcatggttat ggcagcactg cataattctc ttactgtcat
     4861 gccatccgta agatgctttt ctgtgactgg tgagtactca accaagtcat tctgagaata
     4921 gtgtatgcgg cgaccgagtt gctcttgccc ggcgtcaaca cgggataata ccgcgccaca
     4981 tagcagaact ttaaaagtgc tcatcattgg aaaacgttct tcggggcgaa aactctcaag
     5041 gatcttaccg ctgttgagat ccagttcgat gtaacccact cgtgcaccca actgatcttc
     5101 agcatctttt actttcacca gcgtttctgg gtgagcaaaa acaggaaggc aaaatgccgc
     5161 aaaaaaggga ataagggcga cacggaaatg ttgaatactc atactcttcc tttttcaata
     5221 ttattgaagc atttatcagg gttattgtct catgagcgga tacatatttg aatgtattta
     5281 gaaaaataaa caaatagggg ttccgcgcac atttccccga aaagtgccac ctgacgtcta
     5341 agaaaccatt attatcatga cattaaccta taaaaatagg cgtatcacga ggccctttcg
     5401 tcttcaagaa ttaacaaaat tctccagtct tcacatcggt ttgaaaggag gaagcggaag
     5461 aatgaagtaa gagggatttt tgactccgaa gtaagtcttc aaaaaatcaa ataaggagtg
     5521 tcaagaatgt ttgcaaaacg attcaaaacc tctttactgc cgttattcgc tggattttta
     5581 ttgctgtttc atttggttct ggcaggaccg gcggctgcga gtgctgaaac ggcgaacaaa
     5641 tcgaatgagc ttacagcacc gtcgatcaaa agcggaacca ttcttcatgc atggaattgg
     5701 tcgttcaata cgttaaaaca caatatgaag gatattcatg atgcaggata tacagccatt
     5761 cagacatctc cgattaacca agtaaaggaa gggaatcaag gagataaaag catgtcgaac
     5821 tggtactggc tgtatcagcc gacatcgtat caaattggca accgttactt aggtactgaa
     5881 caagaattta aagaaatgtg tgcagccgct gaagaatatg gcataaaggt cattgttgac
     5941 gcggtcatca atcataccac cagtgattat gccgcgattt ccaatgaggt taagagtatt
     6001 ccaaactgga cacatggaaa cacacaaatt aaaaactggt ctgatcggat cctagaagct
     6061 tatcgaattc gcggccgctt ctagagcaat acgcaaaccg cctctccccg cgcgttggcc
     6121 gattcattaa tgcagctggc acgacaggtt tcccgactgg aaagcgggca gtgagcgcaa
     6181 cgcaattaat gtgagttagc tcactcatta ggcaccccag gctttacact ttatgcttcc
     6241 ggctcgtatg ttgtgtggaa ttgtgagcgg ataacaattt cacacatact agagaaagag
     6301 gagaaatact agatggcttc ctccgaagac gttatcaaag agttcatgcg tttcaaagtt
     6361 cgtatggaag gttccgttaa cggtcacgag ttcgaaatcg aaggtgaagg tgaaggtcgt
     6421 ccgtacgaag gtacccagac cgctaaactg aaagttacca aaggtggtcc gctgccgttc
     6481 gcttgggaca tcctgtcccc gcagttccag tacggttcca aagcttacgt taaacacccg
     6541 gctgacatcc cggactacct gaaactgtcc ttcccggaag gtttcaaatg ggaacgtgtt
     6601 atgaacttcg aagacggtgg tgttgttacc gttacccagg actcctccct gcaagacggt
     6661 gagttcatct acaaagttaa actgcgtggt accaacttcc cgtccgatgg tccggttatg
     6721 cagaaaaaaa ccatgggttg ggaagcttcc accgaacgta tgtacccgga agacggtgct
     6781 ctgaaaggtg aaatcaaaat gcgtctgaaa ctgaaagacg gtggtcacta cgacgctgaa
     6841 gttaaaacca cctacatggc taaaaaaccg gttcagctgc cgggtgctta caaaaccgac
     6901 atcaaactgg acatcacctc ccacaacgaa gactacacca tcgttgaaca gtacgaacgt
     6961 gctgaaggtc gtcactccac cggtgcttaa taacgctgat agtgctagtg tagatcgcta
     7021 ctagagccag gcatcaaata aaacgaaagg ctcagtcgaa agactgggcc tttcgtttta
     7081 tctgttgttt gtcggtgaac gctctctact agagtcacac tggctcacct tcgggtgggc
     7141 ctttctgcgt ttatatacta gtagcggccg c
//
