[The description below was written by a language model from this plasmid's Addgene catalogue record and the feature table of its GenBank file.]
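Description:
pBS1C is an empty integrative backbone from the Bacillus BioBrick Box, a set of standardized synthetic-biology vectors for Bacillus subtilis. It derives from pDG1662 and is a 7,171 bp circular shuttle-type plasmid. It replicates in E. coli through a high-copy ColE1/pMB1-family origin and is selected there with ampicillin via the bla gene and its own promoter. It is not meant to replicate in B. subtilis. Instead, flanking homology regions direct integration of the internal segment into the chromosomal amyE locus, with chloramphenicol resistance selecting for integrants. The amyE arms and the chloramphenicol cassette are described in the catalogue entry but are not annotated in the feature table, which leaves a large part of the plasmid unlabelled.

To make the backbone BioBrick-compatible, the depositors removed the spectinomycin marker lying outside the integrative part, eliminated interfering XbaI, PstI and NgoMIV sites, and inserted a multiple cloning site amplified from pSB1C3. This site is bounded by the BioBrick prefix (EcoRI, NotI, XbaI) and suffix (SpeI, NotI, PstI). It holds a placeholder mRFP1 cassette consisting of a CAP binding site, lac promoter and operator, a strong ribosome binding site, the mRFP1 coding sequence, and the rrnB T1 and T7Te terminators. Colonies retaining this cassette turn red in E. coli, so replacing it with a part of interest gives white colonies and a simple visual screen for successful cloning. The vector supplies no promoter or reporter for the insert itself, so it serves as a general carrier for stable single-copy chromosomal integration of user-defined BioBrick parts or assemblies in B. subtilis.
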