Addgene plasmid #55168: pBS1C
Purpose: (Empty Backbone) Empty vector, integration at amyE, ampr, cmr
Depositing lab: Thorsten Mascher. Depositing organization: Ludwig-Maximilians-Universitaet Muenchen (LMU). Publication: The Bacillus BioBrick Box: generation and evaluation of essential genetic building blocks for standardized work with Bacillus subtilis. Radeck J, Kraft K, Bartels J, Cikovic T, Durr F, Emenegger J, Kelterborn S, Sauer C, Fritz G, Gebhard S, Mascher T. J Biol Eng. 2013 Dec 2;7(1):29. doi: 10.1186/1754-1611-7-29. PubMed 24295448.
Backbone
  Vector backbone: pDG1662
  Backbone manufacturer: Guerout-Fleury, et al. 1996
  Modifications to backbone: pDG1662blamut was cut with PstI to remove one XbaI site and the spcR outside of the integrative part. The 6 kb fragment was religated. The remaining PstI site was mutated via site-directed mutagenesis. To insert the MCS, the vector was cut with EcoRI. The MCS was amplified by PCR from pSB1C3, cut with EcoRI and BsaI (EcoRI-compatible overhang) and ligated into the vector. The remaining NgoMIV sites were removed by subsequent site-directed mutagenesis.
  Vector type: Synthetic Biology ; Bacillus BioBrick Box
  Selectable markers: chloramphenicol resistance in B. subtilis
Growth in bacteria
  Bacterial resistance: Ampicillin, 100 μg/mL
  Growth temperature: 37°C
  Growth strain: DH5alpha
  Copy number: Unknown
Gene/Insert
  Cloning method: Restriction Enzyme
Terms and licenses: Academic/Nonprofit Terms; Industry Terms: Not Available to Industry
Depositor comments: This is an “empty” vector that lacks promoters and reporter genes. The integrative part contains the flanking homology regions, a resistance cassette for selection in B. subtilis and the multiple cloning site (MCS), containing an rfp-cassette flanked by the restriction sites EcoRI, NotI, XbaI (upstream) and SpeI, NotI and PstI (downstream). They allow cloning in BioBrick standard with selection for white colonies as a result of the removal of the rfp-insert, which – if still present – leads to formation of red colonies in E. coli. For sequencing of inserts, use the following primers: fwd: AAAGGTCATTGTTGACGCGG rev: GAGCGTAGCGAAAAATCC
How to cite: pBS1C was a gift from Thorsten Mascher (Addgene plasmid # 55168 ; http://n2t.net/addgene:55168 ; RRID:Addgene_55168)
