>Addgene plasmid #55168 | pBS1C | addgene partial sequence | sequence record 91154 | 3primeUP 5'-GGCGTATCACGAGGCCC-3'
TTCTCCAGTCTTCACATCGGTTTGAAAGGAGGAAGCGGAAGAATGAAGTAAGAGGGATTTTTGACTCCGA
AGTAAGTCTTCAAAAAATCAAATAAGGAGTGTCAAGAATGTTTGCAAAACGATTCAAAACCTCTTTACTG
CCGTTATTCGCTGGATTTTTATTGCTGTTTCATTTGGTTCTGGCAGGACCGGCGGCTGCGAGTGCTGAAA
CGGCGAACAAATCGAATGAGCTTACAGCACCGTCGATCAAAAGCGGAACCATTCTTCATGCATGGAATTG
GTCGTTCAATACGTTAAAACACAATATGAAGGATATTCATGATGCAGGATATACAGCCATTCAGACATCT
CCGATTAACCAAGTAAAGGAAGGGAATCAAGGAGATAAAAGCATGTCGAACTGGTACTGGCTGTATCAGC
CGACATCGTATCAAATTGGCAACCGTTACTTAGGTACTGAACAAGAATTTAAAGAAATGTGTGCAGCCGC
TGAAGAATATGGCATAAAGGTCATTGTTGACGCGGTCATCAATCATACCACCAGTGATTATGCCGCGATT
TCCAATGAGGTTAAGAGTATTCCAAACTGGACACATGGAAACACACAAATTAAAAACTGGTCTGATCGGA
TCCTAGAAGCTTATCGAATTCGCGGCCGCTTCTAGAGCAATACGCAAACCGCCTCTCCCCGCGCGTTGGC
CGATTCATTAATGCAGCTGGCACGACAGGTTTCCCGACTGGAAAGCGGGCAGTGAGCGCAACGCAATTAA
TGTGAGTTAGCTCACTCATTAGGCACCCCAGGCTTTACACTTTATGCTTCCGGCTCGTATGTTGTGTGGA
ATTGTGAGCGGATAACAATTTCACACATACTAGAGAAAGAGGAGAAATACTAGATGGCTTCCTCCGAAGA
CGTTATCAAAGAGTTCATGCGTTTCAAAGTTCGTATGGAAGGTTCCGTTAACGGTCACGAGTTCGAAATC
GAAGGTGAAGGTGAAGGTCGTCCGTACGAAGGTACCCAGACCGCTAAACTGAAAGTTACCAAAGGTGGTC
CGCTGCCGTTCGCTTGGGA
