>Addgene plasmid #55168 | pBS1C | addgene partial sequence | sequence record 91155 | AbChat-1 5'-cctaatgcaggagtcgcataagggagagcgtcg-3'
ATGAGCGATGATGATATCCGTTTAGGCTGGGCGGTGATAGCTTCTCGTTCAGGCAGTACGCCTCTTTTCT
TTTCCAGACCTGAGGGAGGCGGAAATGGTGTGAGGTTCCCGGGGAAAAGCCAAATAGGCGATCGCGGGAG
TGCTTTATTTGAAGATCAGGCTATCACTGCGGTCAATAGATTTCACAATGTGATGGCTGGACAGCCTGAG
GAACTCTCGAACCCGAATGGAAACAACCAGATATTTATGAATCAGCGCGGCTCACATGGCGTTGTGCTGG
CAAATGCAGGTTCATCCTCTGTCTCTATCAATACGGCAACAAAATTGCCTGATGGCAGGTATGACAATAA
AGCTGGAGCGGGTTCATTTCAAGTGAACGATGGTAAACTGACAGGCACGATCAATGCCAGGTCTGTAGCT
GTGCTTTATCCTGATGATATTGCAAAAGCGCCTCATGTTTTCCTTGAGAATTACAAAACAGGTGTAACAC
ATTCTTTCAATGATCAACTGACGATTACCTTGCGTGCAGATGCGAATACAACAAAAGCCGTTTATCAAAT
CAATAATGGACCAGAGACGGCGTTTAAGGATGGAGATCAATTCACAATCGGAAAAGGAGATCCATTTGGC
AAAACATACACCATCATGTTAAAAGGAACGAACAGTGATGGTGTAACGAGGACCGAGAAATACAGTTTTG
TTAAAAGAGATCCAGCGTCGGCCAAAACCATCGGCTATCAAAATCCGAATCATTGGAGCCAGGTAAATGC
TTATATCTATAAACATGATGGGAGCCGAGTAATTGAATTGACCGGATCTTGGCCTGGAAAACCAATGACT
AAAAATGCAGACGGAATTTACACGCTGACGCTGCCTGCGGACACGGATACAACCAACGCAAAAGTGATTT
TTAATAATGGCAGCGCCCAAGTGCCCGGTCAGAATCAGCCTGGCTTTGATTACGTGCTAAATGGTTTATA
TAATGACTCGGGCTTAAGCGGTTCTCTTCCCCATTGAGGGCAAGGCTAGACGGGACTTACCGAAAGAAAC
CATCAATGATGGTTTCTTTTTTGTTCATAAATCAGACAAAACTTTTCTCTTGCAAAAGTTTGTGAA
